>Addgene plasmid #21523 | GST-GW1D1(aa254-751) | addgene partial sequence | sequence record 27287 | 21523 with pGEX-5
GGGACTCCTCAAATCGGATCTGGTTCCGCGTGGATCATCAACAAGTTTGTACAAAAAAGCAGGCTCTTTA
AAGGAACCAATTCAGTCGACTGGATCCGCCATGGATGCTGATTCTGCCTCCAGTTCTGAATCAGAGAGAA
ACATCACTATCATGGCTTCAGGGAACACAGGTGGTGAAAAAGATGGCCTTCGGAATAGCACTGGACTTGG
TTCCCAAAACAAGTTTGTAGTTGGTAGCAGCAGCAATAATGTGGGCCATGGAAGTAGTACTGGGCCATGG
GGTTTTTCCCATGGAGCCATAATAAGCACATGTCAGGTCTCTGTGGATGCTCCTGAAAGCAAATCTGAAA
GTAGCAACAATAGAATGAATGCTTGGGGCACTGTAAGTTCTTCATCAAATGGAGGGTTAAATCCAAGCAC
TTTGAATTCAGCTAGCAACCATGGTGCCTGGCCAGTATTAGAGAACAATGGACTTGCCCTAAAAGGGCCT
GTAGGGAGTGGTAGTTCTGGCATTAATATTCAGTGCAGTACTATAGGCCAGATGCCTAACAATCAGAGTA
TTAACTCTAAAGTGAGTGGTGGTTCTACCCATGGTACCTGGGGAAGCCTTCAGGAAACTTGTGAATCTGA
AGTAAGTGGTACACAGAAAGTTTCATTCAACGGGGCACCCCCTCAAAATTATCACCACTGAAATGACTGG
ACCAAATAACACTACTAACT
