[The description below was written by a language model from this plasmid's Addgene catalogue record.]
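Description:
GST-GW1D1(aa254-751) is a mammalian expression plasmid built on the pCG-GST backbone (about 7 kb without insert) that produces a fragment of human TNRC6A, better known as GW182, as a fusion to glutathione S-transferase. The roughly 1.5 kb insert encodes amino acids 254–751 of the protein and was placed by restriction cloning between a BamHI site, which is retained, and a StuI site, which was destroyed in the process. The GST tag is supplied by the backbone and sits at the N terminus of the fragment. The plasmid is propagated in E. coli under ampicillin selection. The record does not state the promoter driving expression, the origin of replication, the copy number, or any mammalian selection marker, and no feature table is available to fill in these details.

GW182 is a glycine/tryptophan-repeat protein that partners with Argonaute proteins in microRNA-mediated silencing. The associated work concerns binding of the C-terminal half of human Ago2 to multiple GW-rich regions of GW182, so this deletion construct fits use in mapping which parts of GW182 interact with Ago2. The GST moiety offers a handle for glutathione-based pull-down and for detection of the expressed fragment from transfected cells.

The depositor notes that the residue numbering reflects a later-identified longer GW182 isoform carrying 253 additional N-terminal amino acids. The same clone was originally named GW182D1 and numbered aa1-498, and a shorter sibling construct was renumbered in the same way.
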