Addgene plasmid #21523: GST-GW1D1(aa254-751)
Depositing lab: Edward Chan. Depositing organization: University of Florida. Publication: The C-terminal half of human Ago2 binds to multiple GW-rich regions of GW182 and requires GW182 to mediate silencing. Lian SL, Li S, Abadal GX, Pauley BA, Fritzler MJ, Chan EK. RNA. 2009 May . 15(5):804-13. 10.1261/rna.1229409 PubMed 19324964.
Backbone
  Vector backbone: pCG-GST
  Backbone size w/o insert (bp): 7000
  Vector type: Mammalian Expression
Growth in bacteria
  Bacterial resistance: Ampicillin, 100 μg/mL
  Growth temperature: 37°C
  Growth strain: DH5alpha
  Copy number: Unknown
Gene/Insert
  Gene/Insert name: TNRC6A (alt name: GW182)
  Species: H. sapiens (human)
  Insert size (bp): 1500
  Mutation: contain aa254-751
  GenBank ID: NP_055309
  Entrez Gene: TNRC6A (a.k.a. CAGH26, FAME6, GW1, GW182, TNRC6)
  Tag / fusion protein: GST (N terminal on backbone)
  Cloning method: Restriction Enzyme; 5′ cloning site Bam HI (not destroyed); 3′ cloning site Stu I (destroyed during cloning)
  Sequencing primers: 5′ CAGCAAGTATATAGCATGGC
Terms and licenses: Academic/Nonprofit Terms; Industry Terms: Not Available to Industry
Depositor comments: In our JCS paper (Li et al. J Cell Sci. 2008 Dec 15;121(Pt 24):4134-44), a new isoform of GW182 was identified with an extra N-terminal 253-amino-acid. That is why the name of these two clones changed from the original GW182D1a (aa1-250) and GW182D1(aa1-498) to GW1D1a(aa254-503) and GW1D1(aa254-751), respectively.
How to cite: GST-GW1D1(aa254-751) was a gift from Edward Chan (Addgene plasmid # 21523 ; http://n2t.net/addgene:21523 ; RRID:Addgene_21523)
